Addgene plasmid #146085: pCIneo-lambdaN-HA-HsAGO4_C
Purpose: Mammalian Expression of HsAGO4
Depositing lab: Elisa Izaurralde. Depositing organization: Max Planck Institute for Developmental Biology. Publication: The C-terminal domains of human TNRC6A, TNRC6B, and TNRC6C silence bound transcripts independently of Argonaute proteins. Lazzaretti D, Tournier I, Izaurralde E. RNA. 2009 Jun . 15(6):1059-66. 10.1261/rna.1606309 PubMed 19383768.
Backbone
  Vector backbone: pCI-neo
  Vector type: Mammalian Expression
Growth in bacteria
  Bacterial resistance: Ampicillin, 100 μg/mL
  Growth temperature: 37°C
  Growth strain: DH5alpha
  Copy number: High Copy
Gene/Insert
  Gene/Insert name: HsAGO4 (alt name: EIF2C4)
  Species: H. sapiens (human)
  Entrez Gene: AGO4 (a.k.a. EIF2C4)
  Cloning method: Unknown
Terms and licenses: Academic/Nonprofit Terms; Industry Terms: Not Available to Industry
Depositor comments: ORF extracted from NCBI:NM_017629.3 Plasmids from this collection were made available to the research community and donated after the lab closed. Please note that the sequence provided by the depositing laboratory may be theoretical/predicted or based on Sanger sequencing results. There may be discrepancies between sequencing results obtained by Addgene and the depositor sequence. If an Addgene verified sequence is not available, please contact before placing your order to request that our lab fully sequence the plasmid.
How to cite: pCIneo-lambdaN-HA-HsAGO4_C was a gift from Elisa Izaurralde (Addgene plasmid # 146085 ; http://n2t.net/addgene:146085 ; RRID:Addgene_146085)
