[The description below was written by a language model from this plasmid's Addgene catalogue record and pLannotate feature annotations shown in this document.]
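Description:
pCIneo-lambdaN-HA-HsAGO4_C is a mammalian expression plasmid of about 8.1 kb built on the pCI-neo backbone. It encodes human Argonaute 4 (AGO4, also called EIF2C4) fused at its N-terminus to a lambda N peptide and an HA epitope. It is propagated in E. coli as a high-copy plasmid through a ColE1/pUC-type origin and selected with ampicillin via the bla gene. An f1 origin is also present, which allows single-stranded DNA production. For selection in mammalian cells, the backbone carries a neomycin phosphotransferase (neo) cassette driven by the SV40 enhancer/early promoter and terminated by a synthetic poly(A) signal.

The expression cassette uses the human CMV immediate-early enhancer and promoter, followed by the chimeric β-globin/immunoglobulin intron that generally improves mRNA processing and expression. A T7 promoter lies just upstream of the coding region. The open reading frame begins with a short fragment of the bacteriophage lambda N antitermination protein, then a segment annotated as a fragment of a 3xHA tag whose length is consistent with a single HA epitope. The AGO4 coding sequence follows, which the depositor states was taken from the human reference mRNA, and an SV40 poly(A) signal ends the transcript. The lambda N peptide binds boxB RNA hairpins, so the fusion can be artificially tethered to a reporter mRNA carrying boxB sites, while the HA tag allows detection or immunoprecipitation. This design, together with the associated publication on silencing of bound transcripts by TNRC6 proteins and Argonautes, points to use in tethering assays of Argonaute-mediated repression in human cells. The catalogue itself states only mammalian expression of HsAGO4, and the depositor sequence may be theoretical rather than fully verified.
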