Features (pLannotate 1.2.2; 21 found; start..end, strand, type, name):
    140..517     +  enhancer       CMV enhancer: human cytomegalovirus immediate early enhancer
    518..729     +  promoter       CMV promoter: human cytomegalovirus (CMV) immediate early promoter
    890..1022    +  intron         chimeric intron: chimera between introns from human β-globin and immunoglobulin heavy chain genes
   1067..1085    +  promoter       T7 promoter: promoter for bacteriophage T7 RNA polymerase
   1095..1169    +  CDS            N (fragment): REGN_LAMBD - Experimental evidence at protein level: Swiss-Prot protein existence level 1. Plays a role as a transcriptional antitermination factor that allows the virus to initiate its lytic phase. Activates expression of the delayed viral early genes by modifying host RNA polymerase (RNAP) into a form that is resistant to termination signals. This antitermination function requires the host NusA protein which serves to stabilize the interaction between antitermination protein N and host RNA polymerase. From Escherichia phage lambda (Bacteriophage lambda).
   1191..1217    +  CDS            3xHA (fragment): three tandem HA epitope tags
   1218..3800    +  CDS            AGO4: AGO4_HUMAN - Also known as EIF2C4, KIAA1567. Experimental evidence at protein level: Swiss-Prot protein existence level 1. Required for RNA-mediated gene silencing (RNAi). Binds to short RNAs such as microRNAs (miRNAs) and represses the translation of mRNAs which are complementary to them. Lacks endonuclease activity and does not appear to cleave target mRNAs. Also required for RNA-directed transcription and replication of the human hapatitis delta virus (HDV). From Homo sapiens (Human).
   3815..3832    -  promoter       T3 promoter (fragment): promoter for bacteriophage T3 RNA polymerase
   3850..3971    -  polyA_signal   SV40 poly(A) signal: SV40 polyadenylation signal
   3994..4062    -  CDS            large T antigen (fragment): large T antigen from SV40 (simian virus 40)
   4086..4153    +  CDS            lacZα (fragment): LacZα fragment of β-galactosidase; lacZ fragment
   4157..4585    +  rep_origin     f1 ori (sequence partly withheld): f1 bacteriophage origin of replication; arrow indicates direction of (+) strand synthesis
   4613..4664    -  misc_feature   bom (fragment): basis of mobility region from pBR322
   4729..5086    +  promoter       SV40 promoter: SV40 enhancer and early promoter
   5137..5928    +  CDS            neo: KKA2_KLEPN - Also known as kan, nptII. Experimental evidence at protein level: Swiss-Prot protein existence level 1. Resistance to kanamycin, neomycin, paromomycin, ribostamycin, butirosin and gentamicin B. From Klebsiella pneumoniae.
   5995..6043    +  polyA_signal   poly(A) signal: synthetic polyadenylation signal
   6063..6117    -  misc_feature   bom (fragment): basis of mobility region from pBR322
   6219..6254    -  CDS            rop (fragment): Rop protein, which maintains plasmids at low copy number; rop
   6349..6453    +  promoter       AmpR promoter: bla
   6454..7314    +  CDS            AmpR: β-lactamase; bla; confers resistance to ampicillin, carbenicillin, and related antibiotics
   7485..8073    +  rep_origin     ori: high-copy-number ColE1/pMB1/pBR322/pUC origin of replication
>Addgene plasmid #146085 | pCIneo-lambdaN-HA-HsAGO4_C | depositor full sequence | sequence record 288530 | Full Sequence
TCAATATTGGCCATTAGCCATATTATTCATTGGTTATATAGCATAAATCAATATTGGCTATTGGCCATTG
CATACGTTGTATCTATATCATAATATGTACATTTATATTGGCTCATGTCCAATATGACCGCCATGTTGGC
ATTGATTATTGACTAGTTATTAATAGTAATCAATTACGGGGTCATTAGTTCATAGCCCATATATGGAGTT
CCGCGTTACATAACTTACGGTAAATGGCCCGCCTGGCTGACCGCCCAACGACCCCCGCCCATTGACGTCA
ATAATGACGTATGTTCCCATAGTAACGCCAATAGGGACTTTCCATTGACGTCAATGGGTGGAGTATTTAC
GGTAAACTGCCCACTTGGCAGTACATCAAGTGTATCATATGCCAAGTCCGCCCCCTATTGACGTCAATGA
CGGTAAATGGCCCGCCTGGCATTATGCCCAGTACATGACCTTACGGGACTTTCCTACTTGGCAGTACATC
TACGTATTAGTCATCGCTATTACCATGGTGATGCGGTTTTGGCAGTACACCAATGGGCGTGGATAGCGGT
TTGACTCACGGGGATTTCCAAGTCTCCACCCCATTGACGTCAATGGGAGTTTGTTTTGGCACCAAAATCA
ACGGGACTTTCCAAAATGTCGTAACAACTGCGATCGCCCGCCCCGTTGACGCAAATGGGCGGTAGGCGTG
TACGGTGGGAGGTCTATATAAGCAGAGCTCGTTTAGTGAACCGTCAGATCACTAGAAGCTTTATTGCGGT
AGTTTATCACAGTTAAATTGCTAACGCAGTCAGTGCTTCTGACACAACAGTCTCGAACTTAAGCTGCAGT
GACTCTCTTAAGGTAGCCTTGCAGAAGTTGGTCGTGAGGCACTGGGCAGGTAAGTATCAAGGTTACAAGA
CAGGTTTAAGGAGACCAATAGAAACTGGGCTTGTCGAGACAGAGAAGACTCTTGCGTTTCTGATAGGCAC
CTATTGGTCTTACTGACATCCACTTTGCCTTTCTCTCCACAGGTGTCCACTCCCAGTTCAATTACAGCTC
TTAAGGCTAGAGTACTTAATACGACTCACTATAGGCTAGCCACCATGGACGCACAAACACGACGACGTGA
GCGTCGCGCTGAGAAACAAGCTCAATGGAAAGCTGCAAACCCACCGCTCGAGAATTCACGCGTGATGGCT
TACCCATACGATGTTCCAGATTACGCTATGGAGGCGCTGGGACCCGGACCTCCGGCTAGCCTGTTTCAGC
CACCTCGTCGTCCTGGCCTTGGAACTGTTGGAAAACCAATTCGACTGTTAGCCAATCATTTTCAGGTTCA
GATTCCTAAAATAGATGTGTATCACTATGATGTGGATATTAAGCCTGAAAAACGGCCTCGTAGAGTCAAC
AGGGAGGTAGTAGATACAATGGTGCGGCACTTCAAGATGCAAATATTTGGTGATCGGCAGCCTGGGTATG
ATGGCAAAAGAAACATGTACACAGCACATCCACTACCAATTGGACGGGATAGGGTTGATATGGAGGTGAC
TCTTCCAGGCGAGGGTAAAGACCAAACATTTAAAGTGTCTGTTCAGTGGGTGTCAGTTGTGAGCCTTCAG
TTGCTTTTAGAAGCTTTGGCTGGGCACTTGAATGAAGTCCCAGATGACTCAGTACAAGCACTTGATGTTA
TCACAAGACACCTTCCCTCCATGAGGTACACCCCAGTGGGCCGTTCCTTTTTCTCACCCCCGGAAGGTTA
CTACCACCCTCTGGGAGGGGGCAGGGAGGTCTGGTTTGGTTTTCATCAGTCTGTGAGACCTGCCATGTGG
AATATGATGCTCAACATTGATGTATCTGCAACTGCTTTCTACCGGGCTCAGCCTATCATTGAGTTCATGT
GTGAGGTTTTAGACATTCAGAACATCAATGAACAGACCAAACCTCTAACAGACTCCCAGCGTGTCAAATT
TACCAAAGAAATCAGAGGTCTCAAAGTTGAGGTGACCCACTGTGGACAGATGAAACGAAAATACCGAGTT
TGTAATGTGACTAGACGGCCAGCCAGTCATCAAACTTTTCCTTTGCAGCTAGAAAACGGTCAAGCTATGG
AATGTACAGTAGCTCAATATTTTAAGCAAAAGTATAGTCTGCAACTGAAATACCCCCATCTTCCCTGTCT
CCAAGTGGGACAAGAACAAAAGCATACATACTTGCCACTCGAGGTCTGTAATATAGTGGCAGGACAGCGA
TGTATCAAGAAGCTCACAGACAATCAGACTTCCACAATGATCAAAGCTACAGCAAGATCTGCTCCTGACA
GACAGGAAGAGATCAGTAGACTGGTGAAGAGCAACAGTATGGTGGGTGGACCTGATCCATACCTTAAAGA
ATTTGGTATTGTTGTCCACAATGAAATGACAGAGCTCACAGGCAGGGTACTTCCAGCACCAATGCTGCAA
TATGGAGGCCGGAATAAAACAGTAGCCACACCCAACCAGGGTGTCTGGGACATGCGAGGAAAGCAGTTTT
ATGCTGGCATTGAAATTAAAGTTTGGGCAGTTGCTTGTTTTGCACCTCAGAAACAATGTAGGGAAGATTT
ACTAAAGAGTTTCACTGACCAGCTGCGTAAAATCTCTAAGGATGCAGGAATGCCCATCCAGGGTCAGCCA
TGTTTCTGCAAGTATGCACAAGGTGCAGACAGTGTGGAGCCTATGTTTAAACATCTGAAAATGACTTATG
TGGGCCTACAGCTAATAGTGGTTATCCTGCCTGGAAAGACACCAGTATATGCGGAGGTGAAACGTGTTGG
AGATACCCTTCTAGGTATGGCCACACAGTGTGTCCAGGTAAAAAATGTAGTGAAGACCTCACCTCAAACC
CTTTCCAATCTTTGCCTGAAGATAAATGCAAAACTTGGAGGAATTAACAATGTGCTTGTGCCTCATCAAA
GGCCCTCGGTGTTCCAGCAGCCTGTCATCTTCCTGGGAGCGGATGTCACACACCCCCCAGCAGGGGATGG
GAAGAAACCTTCCATTGCTGCTGTGGTTGGCAGTATGGATGGCCACCCCAGCCGGTACTGTGCCACCGTT
CGGGTGCAGACTTCCCGGCAGGAGATCTCCCAAGAGCTCCTCTACAGTCAAGAGGTCATCCAGGACCTGA
CTAACATGGTTCGAGAGCTGCTGATTCAGTTCTACAAATCCACACGCTTCAAACCCACTCGGATCATCTA
TTACCGTGGAGGGGTATCTGAGGGACAAATGAAACAGGTAGCTTGGCCAGAACTAATAGCAATTCGAAAG
GCATGTATTAGCTTGGAAGAAGATTACCGGCCAGGAATAACTTATATTGTGGTGCAAAAAAGACATCACA
CACGACTCTTCTGTGCAGATAAAACAGAAAGGGTAGGGAAAAGTGGCAATGTACCAGCAGGCACTACAGT
GGATAGTACCATCACACATCCATCTGAGTTTGACTTTTACCTCTGTAGTCATGCAGGAATTCAGGGAACC
AGCCGTCCCTCACATTACCAGGTCTTGTGGGATGACAACTGCTTCACTGCAGATGAACTCCAGCTACTGA
CTTACCAGCTGTGTCACACCTATGTGAGGTGCACTCGCTCAGTCTCTATTCCAGCCCCTGCATATTATGC
CCGGCTTGTAGCATTTAGGGCAAGGTATCATCTGGTGGATAAAGATCATGACAGTGCGGAAGGCAGTCAT
GTGTCAGGACAGAGCAACGGCCGGGATCCTCAGGCCTTGGCTAAGGCTGTGCAAATCCACCATGATACCC
AGCACACGATGTATTTTGCCTGAGCGGCCGCTTCCCTTTAGTGAGGGTTAATGCTTCGAGCAGACATGAT
AAGATACATTGATGAGTTTGGACAAACCACAACTAGAATGCAGTGAAAAAAATGCTTTATTTGTGAAATT
TGTGATGCTATTGCTTTATTTGTAACCATTATAAGCTGCAATAAACAAGTTAACAACAACAATTGCATTC
ATTTTATGTTTCAGGTTCAGGGGGAGATGTGGGAGGTTTTTTAAAGCAAGTAAAACCTCTACAAATGTGG
TAAAATCCGATAAGGATCGATCCGGGCTGGCGTAATAGCGAAGAGGCCCGCACCGATCGCCCTTCCCAAC
AGTTGCGCAGCCTGAATGGCGAATGG
[124 nt withheld, positions 4157-4280]
C
[91 nt withheld, positions 4282-4372]
A
[49 nt withheld, positions 4374-4422]
CCTTTGACGTTGGAGTCCACGTTCTTT
[37 nt withheld, positions 4450-4486]
ACCCTATCTCGGTCTATTCTTTTGATTTATAAGGGATTTTGCCGATTTCGGCCTATTGGTTAAAAAATGA
GCTGATTTAACAAAAATTTAACGCGAATTTTAACAAAATATTAACGCTTACAATTTCCTGATGCGGTATT
TTCTCCTTACGCATCTGTGCGGTATTTCACACCGCATACGCGGATCTGCGCAGCACCATGGCCTGAAATA
ACCTCTGAAAGAGGAACTTGGTTAGGTACCTTCTGAGGCGGAAAGAACCAGCTGTGGAATGTGTGTCAGT
TAGGGTGTGGAAAGTCCCCAGGCTCCCCAGCAGGCAGAAGTATGCAAAGCATGCATCTCAATTAGTCAGC
AACCAGGTGTGGAAAGTCCCCAGGCTCCCCAGCAGGCAGAAGTATGCAAAGCATGCATCTCAATTAGTCA
GCAACCATAGTCCCGCCCCTAACTCCGCCCATCCCGCCCCTAACTCCGCCCAGTTCCGCCCATTCTCCGC
CCCATGGCTGACTAATTTTTTTTATTTATGCAGAGGCCGAGGCCGCCTCGGCCTCTGAGCTATTCCAGAA
GTAGTGAGGAGGCTTTTTTGGAGGCCTAGGCTTTTGCAAAAAGCTTGATTCTTCTGACACAACAGTCTCG
AACTTAAGGCTAGAGCCACCATGATTGAACAAGATGGATTGCACGCAGGTTCTCCGGCCGCTTGGGTGGA
GAGGCTATTCGGCTATGACTGGGCACAACAGACAATCGGCTGCTCTGATGCCGCCGTGTTCCGGCTGTCA
GCGCAGGGGCGCCCGGTTCTTTTTGTCAAGACCGACCTGTCCGGTGCCCTGAATGAACTGCAGGACGAGG
CAGCGCGGCTATCGTGGCTGGCCACGACGGGCGTTCCTTGCGCAGCTGTGCTCGACGTTGTCACTGAAGC
GGGAAGGGACTGGCTGCTATTGGGCGAAGTGCCGGGGCAGGATCTCCTGTCATCTCACCTTGCTCCTGCC
GAGAAAGTATCCATCATGGCTGATGCAATGCGGCGGCTGCATACGCTTGATCCGGCTACCTGCCCATTCG
ACCACCAAGCGAAACATCGCATCGAGCGAGCACGTACTCGGATGGAAGCCGGTCTTGTCGATCAGGATGA
TCTGGACGAAGAGCATCAGGGGCTCGCGCCAGCCGAACTGTTCGCCAGGCTCAAGGCGCGCATGCCCGAC
GGCGAGGATCTCGTCGTGACCCATGGCGATGCCTGCTTGCCGAATATCATGGTGGAAAATGGCCGCTTTT
CTGGATTCATCGACTGTGGCCGGCTGGGTGTGGCGGACCGCTATCAGGACATAGCGTTGGCTACCCGTGA
TATTGCTGAAGAGCTTGGCGGCGAATGGGCTGACCGCTTCCTCGTGCTTTACGGTATCGCCGCTCCCGAT
TCGCAGCGCATCGCCTTCTATCGCCTTCTTGACGAGTTCTTCTGAGCGGGACTCTGGGGTTCGAAATGAC
CGACCAAGCGACGCCCAACCTGCCATCACGATGGCCGCAATAAAATATCTTTATTTTCATTACATCTGTG
TGTTGGTTTTTTGTGTGAATCGATAGCGATAAGGATCCGCGTATGGTGCACTCTCAGTACAATCTGCTCT
GATGCCGCATAGTTAAGCCAGCCCCGACACCCGCCAACACCCGCTGACGCGCCCTGACGGGCTTGTCTGC
TCCCGGCATCCGCTTACAGACAAGCTGTGACCGTCTCCGGGAGCTGCATGTGTCAGAGGTTTTCACCGTC
ATCACCGAAACGCGCGAGACGAAAGGGCCTCGTGATACGCCTATTTTTATAGGTTAATGTCATGATAATA
ATGGTTTCTTAGACGTCAGGTGGCACTTTTCGGGGAAATGTGCGCGGAACCCCTATTTGTTTATTTTTCT
AAATACATTCAAATATGTATCCGCTCATGAGACAATAACCCTGATAAATGCTTCAATAATATTGAAAAAG
GAAGAGTATGAGTATTCAACATTTCCGTGTCGCCCTTATTCCCTTTTTTGCGGCATTTTGCCTTCCTGTT
TTTGCTCACCCAGAAACGCTGGTGAAAGTAAAAGATGCTGAAGATCAGTTGGGTGCACGAGTGGGTTACA
TCGAACTGGATCTCAACAGCGGTAAGATCCTTGAGAGTTTTCGCCCCGAAGAACGTTTTCCAATGATGAG
CACTTTTAAAGTTCTGCTATGTGGCGCGGTATTATCCCGTATTGACGCCGGGCAAGAGCAACTCGGTCGC
CGCATACACTATTCTCAGAATGACTTGGTTGAGTACTCACCAGTCACAGAAAAGCATCTTACGGATGGCA
TGACAGTAAGAGAATTATGCAGTGCTGCCATAACCATGAGTGATAACACTGCGGCCAACTTACTTCTGAC
AACGATCGGAGGACCGAAGGAGCTAACCGCTTTTTTGCACAACATGGGGGATCATGTAACTCGCCTTGAT
CGTTGGGAACCGGAGCTGAATGAAGCCATACCAAACGACGAGCGTGACACCACGATGCCTGTAGCAATGG
CAACAACGTTGCGCAAACTATTAACTGGCGAACTACTTACTCTAGCTTCCCGGCAACAATTAATAGACTG
GATGGAGGCGGATAAAGTTGCAGGACCACTTCTGCGCTCGGCCCTTCCGGCTGGCTGGTTTATTGCTGAT
AAATCTGGAGCCGGTGAGCGTGGGTCTCGCGGTATCATTGCAGCACTGGGGCCAGATGGTAAGCCCTCCC
GTATCGTAGTTATCTACACGACGGGGAGTCAGGCAACTATGGATGAACGAAATAGACAGATCGCTGAGAT
AGGTGCCTCACTGATTAAGCATTGGTAACTGTCAGACCAAGTTTACTCATATATACTTTAGATTGATTTA
AAACTTCATTTTTAATTTAAAAGGATCTAGGTGAAGATCCTTTTTGATAATCTCATGACCAAAATCCCTT
AACGTGAGTTTTCGTTCCACTGAGCGTCAGACCCCGTAGAAAAGATCAAAGGATCTTCTTGAGATCCTTT
TTTTCTGCGCGTAATCTGCTGCTTGCAAACAAAAAAACCACCGCTACCAGCGGTGGTTTGTTTGCCGGAT
CAAGAGCTACCAACTCTTTTTCCGAAGGTAACTGGCTTCAGCAGAGCGCAGATACCAAATACTGTTCTTC
TAGTGTAGCCGTAGTTAGGCCACCACTTCAAGAACTCTGTAGCACCGCCTACATACCTCGCTCTGCTAAT
CCTGTTACCAGTGGCTGCTGCCAGTGGCGATAAGTCGTGTCTTACCGGGTTGGACTCAAGACGATAGTTA
CCGGATAAGGCGCAGCGGTCGGGCTGAACGGGGGGTTCGTGCACACAGCCCAGCTTGGAGCGAACGACCT
ACACCGAACTGAGATACCTACAGCGTGAGCTATGAGAAAGCGCCACGCTTCCCGAAGGGAGAAAGGCGGA
CAGGTATCCGGTAAGCGGCAGGGTCGGAACAGGAGAGCGCACGAGGGAGCTTCCAGGGGGAAACGCCTGG
TATCTTTATAGTCCTGTCGGGTTTCGCCACCTCTGACTTGAGCGTCGATTTTTGTGATGCTCGTCAGGGG
GGCGGAGCCTATGGAAAAACGCCAGCAACGCGGCCTTTTTACGGTTCCTGGCCTTTTGCTGGCCTTTTGC
TCACATGGCTCGACAGATCT
